Addgene plasmid #166214: pDONR221-SOD2(v1)
Purpose: Gateway entry vector for N. furzeri SOD2
Depositing lab: Daniel Jarosz. Depositing organization: Stanford University. Publication: Tissue-specific landscape of protein aggregation and quality control in an aging vertebrate. Chen YR, Harel I, Singh PP, Ziv I, Moses E, Goshtchevsky U, Machado BE, Brunet A, Jarosz DF. Dev Cell. 2024 Jul 22;59(14):1892-1911.e13. doi: 10.1016/j.devcel.2024.04.014. Epub 2024 May 28. PubMed 38810654.
Backbone
  Vector backbone: pDONR221
  Vector type: Gateway Entry Vector
Growth in bacteria
  Bacterial resistance: Kanamycin, 50 μg/mL
  Growth temperature: 37°C
  Growth strain: DH5alpha
  Copy number: High Copy
Gene/Insert
  Gene/Insert name: SOD2(v1)
  Species: N. furzeri
  Insert size (bp): 780
  Cloning method: Gateway Cloning
Terms and licenses: Academic/Nonprofit Terms; Industry Terms: Not Available to Industry
Depositor comments: Stopless entry clone. Please visit https://doi.org/10.1101/2022.02.26.482120 for bioRxiv preprint. Also see Harel and Chen et al. 2024 (https://doi.org/10.1016/j.celrep.2023.112787)
How to cite: pDONR221-SOD2(v1) was a gift from Daniel Jarosz (Addgene plasmid # 166214 ; http://n2t.net/addgene:166214 ; RRID:Addgene_166214)
