[The description below was written by a language model from this plasmid's Addgene catalogue record and pLannotate feature annotations shown in this document.]
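Description:
pDONR221-SOD2(v1) is a Gateway entry clone built on the pDONR221 backbone, carrying the coding sequence for superoxide dismutase 2 (SOD2, the manganese-dependent enzyme that detoxifies superoxide radicals) from the African turquoise killifish, Nothobranchius furzeri. The plasmid is about 3.3 kb, is propagated in standard E. coli cloning strains from a high-copy ColE1/pUC-type origin, and is selected with kanamycin through an aminoglycoside phosphotransferase (KanR) gene.

The insert, catalogued at 780 bp, sits between attL1 and attL2 sites, the recombination sequences used in the Gateway LR reaction to move an open reading frame directionally into any attR-containing destination vector. The automated annotation labels the open reading frame by similarity to human SOD2, but the catalogue record identifies the species as N. furzeri; the "v1" designation suggests one of several versions, though the record does not explain what distinguishes it. The clone is described as stopless, meaning the native stop codon has been omitted so that the gene can be fused in frame to C-terminal tags or reporters supplied by the destination vector. As an entry vector it carries no promoter intended to express the insert: the rrnB T1 and T2 terminators upstream of attL1 insulate the cassette from read-through transcription, a T7 promoter lies just outside attL2 pointing back toward the insert, and the short lacI and lacZα fragments are backbone remnants with no functional role.

The construct serves as a source clone for generating SOD2 expression plasmids, and was deposited in connection with work on tissue-specific protein aggregation and protein quality control in an aging vertebrate.
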