Features (pLannotate 1.2.2; 10 found; start..end, strand, type, name):
    121..213     +  CDS            lacI (fragment): lac repressor; lacI; The lac repressor binds to the lac operator to inhibit transcription in E. coli. This inhibition can be relieved by adding lactose or isopropyl-β-D-thiogalactopyranoside (IPTG).
    268..295     -  terminator     rrnB T2 terminator: transcription terminator T2 from the E. coli rrnB gene
    427..470     +  terminator     rrnB T1 terminator: Escherichia coli rrnB; transcription terminator T1 from the E. coli rrnB gene
    517..553     -  CDS            lacZα (fragment): LacZα fragment of β-galactosidase; lacZ fragment
    569..668     +  protein_bind   attL1: mutant version of attL; recombination site for the Gateway® LR reaction LR Clonase™
    788..1462    +  CDS            SOD2: SODM_HUMAN - Experimental evidence at protein level: Swiss-Prot protein existence level 1. Destroys superoxide anion radicals which are normally produced within the cells and which are toxic to biological systems. From Homo sapiens (Human).
   1464..1563    -  protein_bind   attL2: mutant version of attL; recombination site for the Gateway® LR reaction LR Clonase™
   1581..1599    -  promoter       T7 promoter: promoter for bacteriophage T7 RNA polymerase
   1733..2542    +  CDS            KanR: aminoglycoside phosphotransferase; aph(3')-Ia; confers resistance to kanamycin in bacteria or G418 (Geneticin®) in eukaryotes
   2689..3277    +  rep_origin     ori: high-copy-number ColE1/pMB1/pBR322/pUC origin of replication
>Addgene plasmid #166214 | pDONR221-SOD2(v1) | addgene full sequence | sequence record 329847 | Addgene NGS Result
CTTTCCTGCGTTATCCCCTGATTCTGTGGATAACCGTATTACCGCCTTTGAGTGAGCTGATACCGCTCGC
CGCAGCCGAACGACCGAGCGCAGCGAGTCAGTGAGCGAGGAAGCGGAAGAGCGCCCAATACGCAAACCGC
CTCTCCCCGCGCGTTGGCCGATTCATTAATGCAGCTGGCACGACAGGTTTCCCGACTGGAAAGCGGGCAG
TGAGCGCAACGCAATTAATACGCGTACCGCTAGCCAGGAAGAGTTTGTAGAAACGCAAAAAGGCCATCCG
TCAGGATGGCCTTCTGCTTAGTTTGATGCCTGGCAGTTTATGGCGGGCGTCCTGCCCGCCACCCTCCGGG
CCGTTGCTTCACAACGTTCAAATCCGCTCCCGGCGGATTTGTCCTACTCAGGAGAGCGTTCACCGACAAA
CAACAGATAAAACGAAAGGCCCAGTCTTCCGACTGAGCCTTTCGTTTTATTTGATGCCTGGCAGTTCCCT
ACTCTCGCGTTAACGCTAGCATGGATGTTTTCCCAGTCACGACGTTGTAAAACGACGGCCAGTCTTAAGC
TCGGGCCCCAAATAATGATTTTATTTTGACTGATAGTGACCTGTTCGTTGCAACAAATTGATGAGCAATG
CTTTTTTATAATGCCAACTTTGTACAAAAAAGCAGGCTTCGAAGGAGATAACAAAATGATGGTGCAGTCT
GTCAACTTGAAATGGCTCAGTTTCAAGGGCAGTTATTTACTAGCGCGTGCACACGGTTCTGGTTACCTGC
TGAGGTCCATTCGAAACATGCTGAGCAGACTTGGGCAAATACGCAGGTGCGCAGCCAGCCTCAGCCAAAG
CATTAACCAGATAGCTGCATCAAGGCAGAAGCACACCCTTCCTGACCTGACCTATGATTATGGAGCCCTG
GAGCCTCACATCTGTGCAGAGATAATGCAGCTGCACCACAGCAAACATCATGCTACCTATGTCAATAACC
TCAATGTTACAGAGGAGAAGTATCAAGAGGCTCTTGCAAAGGGAGATGTCACTGCACAGGTAGCCCTCCA
GCCTGCTTTGAAGTTTAACGGGGGAGGCCACATTAACCACACCATCTTCTGGACAAATCTTTCTCCTAAT
GGTGGAGGCGAGCCACAAGGAGAGCTTATGGAGGCCATCAAACGGGACTTTGGCTCTTTCCAGAAGATGA
AGGAAAAGATGTCTGCTGCTACGGTGGCAGTGCAGGGCTCGGGCTGGGGATGGCTGAGTTACGACAAGGA
GAGTGGAAGACTTCACATTGCTGCTTGTGCAAATCAAGATCCCCTGCAGGGGACAACAGGTCTCATCCCC
CTCCTCGGCATTGACGTATGGGAGCACGCCTATTATCTTCAGTACAAAAATGTGCGCCCTGACTACGTCA
AAGCTATCTGGAATGTAATCAACTGGGAGAATGTGAGCGATCGTCTCCAGATTGCCAAAAAGGACCCAGC
TTTCTTGTACAAAGTTGGCATTATAAGAAAGCATTGCTTATCAATTTGTTGCAACGAACAGGTCACTATC
AGTCAAAATAAAATCATTATTTGCCATCCAGCTGATATCCCCTATAGTGAGTCGTATTACATGGTCATAG
CTGTTTCCTGGCAGCTCTGGCCCGTGTCTCAAAATCTCTGATGTTACATTGCACAAGATAAAAATATATC
ATCATGAACAATAAAACTGTCTGCTTACATAAACAGTAATACAAGGGGTGTTATGAGCCATATTCAACGG
GAAACGTCGAGGCCGCGATTAAATTCCAACATGGATGCTGATTTATATGGGTATAAATGGGCTCGCGATA
ATGTCGGGCAATCAGGTGCGACAATCTATCGCTTGTATGGGAAGCCCGATGCGCCAGAGTTGTTTCTGAA
ACATGGCAAAGGTAGCGTTGCCAATGATGTTACAGATGAGATGGTCAGACTAAACTGGCTGACGGAATTT
ATGCCTCTTCCGACCATCAAGCATTTTATCCGTACTCCTGATGATGCATGGTTACTCACCACTGCGATCC
CCGGAAAAACAGCATTCCAGGTATTAGAAGAATATCCTGATTCAGGTGAAAATATTGTTGATGCGCTGGC
AGTGTTCCTGCGCCGGTTGCATTCGATTCCTGTTTGTAATTGTCCTTTTAACAGCGATCGCGTATTTCGT
CTCGCTCAGGCGCAATCACGAATGAATAACGGTTTGGTTGATGCGAGTGATTTTGATGACGAGCGTAATG
GCTGGCCTGTTGAACAAGTCTGGAAAGAAATGCATAAACTTTTGCCATTCTCACCGGATTCAGTCGTCAC
TCATGGTGATTTCTCACTTGATAACCTTATTTTTGACGAGGGGAAATTAATAGGTTGTATTGATGTTGGA
CGAGTCGGAATCGCAGACCGATACCAGGATCTTGCCATCCTATGGAACTGCCTCGGTGAGTTTTCTCCTT
CATTACAGAAACGGCTTTTTCAAAAATATGGTATTGATAATCCTGATATGAATAAATTGCAGTTTCATTT
GATGCTCGATGAGTTTTTCTAATCAGAATTGGTTAATTGGTTGTAACACTGGCAGAGCATTACGCTGACT
TGACGGGACGGCGCAAGCTCATGACCAAAATCCCTTAACGTGAGTTACGCGTCGTTCCACTGAGCGTCAG
ACCCCGTAGAAAAGATCAAAGGATCTTCTTGAGATCCTTTTTTTCTGCGCGTAATCTGCTGCTTGCAAAC
AAAAAAACCACCGCTACCAGCGGTGGTTTGTTTGCCGGATCAAGAGCTACCAACTCTTTTTCCGAAGGTA
ACTGGCTTCAGCAGAGCGCAGATACCAAATACTGTTCTTCTAGTGTAGCCGTAGTTAGGCCACCACTTCA
AGAACTCTGTAGCACCGCCTACATACCTCGCTCTGCTAATCCTGTTACCAGTGGCTGCTGCCAGTGGCGA
TAAGTCGTGTCTTACCGGGTTGGACTCAAGACGATAGTTACCGGATAAGGCGCAGCGGTCGGGCTGAACG
GGGGGTTCGTGCACACAGCCCAGCTTGGAGCGAACGACCTACACCGAACTGAGATACCTACAGCGTGAGC
TATGAGAAAGCGCCACGCTTCCCGAAGGGAGAAAGGCGGACAGGTATCCGGTAAGCGGCAGGGTCGGAAC
AGGAGAGCGCACGAGGGAGCTTCCAGGGGGAAACGCCTGGTATCTTTATAGTCCTGTCGGGTTTCGCCAC
CTCTGACTTGAGCGTCGATTTTTGTGATGCTCGTCAGGGGGGCGGAGCCTATGGAAAAACGCCAGCAACG
CGGCCTTTTTACGGTTCCTGGCCTTTTGCTGGCCTTTTGCTCACATGTT
